>Addgene plasmid #89511 | CeNL-H2B_pcDNA3 | addgene full sequence | sequence record 242042 | Addgene NGS Result
CTTGTGTGTTGGAGGTCGCTGAGTAGTGCGCGAGCAAAATTTAAGCTACAACAAGGCAAGGCTTGACCGA
CAATTGCATGAAGAATCTGCTTAGGGTTAGGCGTTTTGCGCTGCTTCGCGATGTACGGGCCAGATATACG
CGTTGACATTGATTATTGACTAGTTATTAATAGTAATCAATTACGGGGTCATTAGTTCATAGCCCATATA
TGGAGTTCCGCGTTACATAACTTACGGTAAATGGCCCGCCTGGCTGACCGCCCAACGACCCCCGCCCATT
GACGTCAATAATGACGTATGTTCCCATAGTAACGCCAATAGGGACTTTCCATTGACGTCAATGGGTGGAG
TATTTACGGTAAACTGCCCACTTGGCAGTACATCAAGTGTATCATATGCCAAGTACGCCCCCTATTGACG
TCAATGACGGTAAATGGCCCGCCTGGCATTATGCCCAGTACATGACCTTATGGGACTTTCCTACTTGGCA
GTACATCTACGTATTAGTCATCGCTATTACCATGGTGATGCGGTTTTGGCAGTACATCAATGGGCGTGGA
TAGCGGTTTGACTCACGGGGATTTCCAAGTCTCCACCCCATTGACGTCAATGGGAGTTTGTTTTGGCACC
AAAATCAACGGGACTTTCCAAAATGTCGTAACAACTCCGCCCCATTGACGCAAATGGGCGGTAGGCGTGT
ACGGTGGGAGGTCTATATAAGCAGAGCTCTCTGGCTAACTAGAGAACCCACTGCTTACTGGCTTATCGAA
ATTAATACGACTCACTATAGGGAGACCCAAGCTTGGTACCGAGCTCGGATCCCGCCACCATGGTGAGCAA
GGGCGAGGAGCTGTTCACCGGGGTGGTGCCCATCCTGGTCGAGCTGGACGGCGACGTAAACGGCCACAAG
TTCAGCGTGTCCGGCGAGGGCGAGGGCGATGCCACCTACGGCAAGCTGACCCTGAAGTTCATCTGCACCA
CCGGCAAGCTGCCCGTGCCCTGGCCCACCCTCGTGACCACCCTGTCCTGGGGCGTGCAGTGCTTCGCCCG
CTACCCCGACCACATGAAGCAGCACGACTTCTTCAAGTCCGCCATGCCCGAAGGCTACGTCCAGGAGCGC
ACCATCTTCTTCAAGGACGACGGCAACTACAAGACCCGCGCCGAGGTGAAGTTCGAGGGCGACACCCTGG
TGAACCGCATCGAGCTGAAGGGCATCGACTTCAAGGAGGACGGCAACATCCTGGGGCACAAGCTGGAGTA
CAACTACTTTAGCGACAACGTCTATATCACCGCCGACAAGCAGAAGAACGGCATCAAGGCCAACTTCAAG
ATCCGCCACAACATCGAGGACGGCGGCGTGCAGCTCGCCGACCACTACCAGCAGAACACCCCCATCGGCG
ACGGCCCCGTGCTGCTGCCCGACAACCACTACCTGAGCACCCAGTCCAAGCTGAGCAAAGACCCCAACGA
GAAGCGCGATCACATGGTCCTGCTGGAGTTCGTGACCGCCGCCGGGTTGCATACACTCGAAGATTTCGTT
GGGGACTGGCGACAGACAGCCGGCTACAACCTGGACCAAGTCCTTGAACAGGGAGGTGTGTCCAGTTTGT
TTCAGAATCTCGGGGTGTCCGTAACTCCGATCCAAAGGATTGTCCTGAGCGGTGAAAATGGGCTGAAGAT
CGACATCCATGTCATCATCCCGTATGAAGGTCTGAGCGGCGACCAAATGGGCCAGATCGAAAAAATTTTT
AAGGTGGTGTACCCTGTGGATGATCATCACTTTAAGGTGATCCTGCACTATGGCACACTGGTAATCGACG
GGGTTACGCCGAACATGATCGACTATTTCGGACGGCCGTATGAAGGCATCGCCGTGTTCGACGGCAAAAA
GATCACTGTAACAGGGACCCTGTGGAACGGCAACAAAATTATCGACGAGCGCCTGATCAACCCCGACGGC
TCCCTGCTGTTCCGAGTAACCATCAACGGAGTGACCGGCTGGCGGCTGTGCGAACGCATTCTGGCGGAAT
TCATG
[375 nt withheld, positions 2036-2410]
TAACTCGAGCATGCATCTAGAGGGCCCTATTCTATAGTGTCACCTAAATGCTAGAGCTCGCTGATCAGCC
TCGACTGTGCCTTCTAGTTGCCAGCCATCTGTTGTTTGCCCCTCCCCCGTGCCTTCCTTGACCCTGGAAG
GTGCCACTCCCACTGTCCTTTCCTAATAAAATGAGGAAATTGCATCGCATTGTCTGAGTAGGTGTCATTC
TATTCTGGGGGGTGGGGTGGGGCAGGACAGCAAGGGGGAGGATTGGGAAGACAATAGCAGGCATGCTGGG
GATGCGGTGGGCTCTATGGCTTCTGAGGCGGAAAGAACCAGCTGGGGCTCTAGGGGGTATCCCC
[124 nt withheld, positions 2755-2878]
C
[91 nt withheld, positions 2880-2970]
A
[49 nt withheld, positions 2972-3020]
CCTTTGACGTTGGAGTCCACGTTCTTT
[37 nt withheld, positions 3048-3084]
ACCCTATCTCGGTCTATTCTTTTGATTTATAAGGGATTTTGCCGATTTCGGCCTATTGGTTAAAAAATGA
GCTGATTTAACAAAAATTTAACGCGAATTAATTCTGTGGAATGTGTGTCAGTTAGGGTGTGGAAAGTCCC
CAGGCTCCCCAGCAGGCAGAAGTATGCAAAGCATGCATCTCAATTAGTCAGCAACCAGGTGTGGAAAGTC
CCCAGGCTCCCCAGCAGGCAGAAGTATGCAAAGCATGCATCTCAATTAGTCAGCAACCATAGTCCCGCCC
CTAACTCCGCCCATCCCGCCCCTAACTCCGCCCAGTTCCGCCCATTCTCCGCCCCATGGCTGACTAATTT
TTTTTATTTATGCAGAGGCCGAGGCCGCCTCTGCCTCTGAGCTATTCCAGAAGTAGTGAGGAGGCTTTTT
TGGAGGCCTAGGCTTTTGCAAAAAGCTCCCGGGAGCTTGTATATCCATTTTCGGATCTGATCAAGAGACA
GGATGAGGATCGTTTCGCATGATTGAACAAGATGGATTGCACGCAGGTTCTCCGGCCGCTTGGGTGGAGA
GGCTATTCGGCTATGACTGGGCACAACAGACAATCGGCTGCTCTGATGCCGCCGTGTTCCGGCTGTCAGC
GCAGGGGCGCCCGGTTCTTTTTGTCAAGACCGACCTGTCCGGTGCCCTGAATGAACTGCAGGACGAGGCA
GCGCGGCTATCGTGGCTGGCCACGACGGGCGTTCCTTGCGCAGCTGTGCTCGACGTTGTCACTGAAGCGG
GAAGGGACTGGCTGCTATTGGGCGAAGTGCCGGGGCAGGATCTCCTGTCATCTCACCTTGCTCCTGCCGA
GAAAGTATCCATCATGGCTGATGCAATGCGGCGGCTGCATACGCTTGATCCGGCTACCTGCCCATTCGAC
CACCAAGCGAAACATCGCATCGAGCGAGCACGTACTCGGATGGAAGCCGGTCTTGTCGATCAGGATGATC
TGGACGAAGAGCATCAGGGGCTCGCGCCAGCCGAACTGTTCGCCAGGCTCAAGGCGCGCATGCCCGACGG
CGAGGATCTCGTCGTGACCCATGGCGATGCCTGCTTGCCGAATATCATGGTGGAAAATGGCCGCTTTTCT
GGATTCATCGACTGTGGCCGGCTGGGTGTGGCGGACCGCTATCAGGACATAGCGTTGGCTACCCGTGATA
TTGCTGAAGAGCTTGGCGGCGAATGGGCTGACCGCTTCCTCGTGCTTTACGGTATCGCCGCTCCCGATTC
GCAGCGCATCGCCTTCTATCGCCTTCTTGACGAGTTCTTCTGAGCGGGACTCTGGGGTTCGAAATGACCG
ACCAAGCGACGCCCAACCTGCCATCACGAGATTTCGATTCCACCGCCGCCTTCTATGAAAGGTTGGGCTT
CGGAATCGTTTTCCGGGACGCCGGCTGGATGATCCTCCAGCGCGGGGATCTCATGCTGGAGTTCTTCGCC
CACCCCAACTTGTTTATTGCAGCTTATAATGGTTACAAATAAAGCAATAGCATCACAAATTTCACAAATA
AAGCATTTTTTTCACTGCATTCTAGTTGTGGTTTGTCCAAACTCATCAATGTATCTTATCATGTCTGTAT
ACCGTCGACCTCTAGCTAGAGCTTGGCGTAATCATGGTCATAGCTGTTTCCTGTGTGAAATTGTTATCCG
CTCACAATTCCACACAACATACGAGCCGGAAGCATAAAGTGTAAAGCCTGGGGTGCCTAATGAGTGAGCT
AACTCACATTAATTGCGTTGCGCTCACTGCCCGCTTTCCAGTCGGGAAACCTGTCGTGCCAGCTGCATTA
ATGAATCGGCCAACGCGCGGGGAGAGGCGGTTTGCGTATTGGGCGCTCTTCCGCTTCCTCGCTCACTGAC
TCGCTGCGCTCGGTCGTTCGGCTGCGGCGAGCGGTATCAGCTCACTCAAAGGCGGTAATACGGTTATCCA
CAGAATCAGGGGATAACGCAGGAAAGAACATGTGAGCAAAAGGCCAGCAAAAGGCCAGGAACCGTAAAAA
GGCCGCGTTGCTGGCGTTTTTCCATAGGCTCCGCCCCCCTGACGAGCATCACAAAAATCGACGCTCAAGT
CAGAGGTGGCGAAACCCGACAGGACTATAAAGATACCAGGCGTTTCCCCCTGGAAGCTCCCTCGTGCGCT
CTCCTGTTCCGACCCTGCCGCTTACCGGATACCTGTCCGCCTTTCTCCCTTCGGGAAGCGTGGCGCTTTC
TCATAGCTCACGCTGTAGGTATCTCAGTTCGGTGTAGGTCGTTCGCTCCAAGCTGGGCTGTGTGCACGAA
CCCCCCGTTCAGCCCGACCGCTGCGCCTTATCCGGTAACTATCGTCTTGAGTCCAACCCGGTAAGACACG
ACTTATCGCCACTGGCAGCAGCCACTGGTAACAGGATTAGCAGAGCGAGGTATGTAGGCGGTGCTACAGA
GTTCTTGAAGTGGTGGCCTAACTACGGCTACACTAGAAGAACAGTATTTGGTATCTGCGCTCTGCTGAAG
CCAGTTACCTTCGGAAAAAGAGTTGGTAGCTCTTGATCCGGCAAACAAACCACCGCTGGTAGCGGTGGTT
TTTTTGTTTGCAAGCAGCAGATTACGCGCAGAAAAAAAGGATCTCAAGAAGATCCTTTGATCTTTTCTAC
GGGGTCTGACGCTCAGTGGAACGAAAACTCACGTTAAGGGATTTTGGTCATGAGATTATCAAAAAGGATC
TTCACCTAGATCCTTTTAAATTAAAAATGAAGTTTTAAATCAATCTAAAGTATATATGAGTAAACTTGGT
CTGACAGTTACCAATGCTTAATCAGTGAGGCACCTATCTCAGCGATCTGTCTATTTCGTTCATCCATAGT
TGCCTGACTCCCCGTCGTGTAGATAACTACGATACGGGAGGGCTTACCATCTGGCCCCAGTGCTGCAATG
ATACCGCGAGACCCACGCTCACCGGCTCCAGATTTATCAGCAATAAACCAGCCAGCCGGAAGGGCCGAGC
GCAGAAGTGGTCCTGCAACTTTATCCGCCTCCATCCAGTCTATTAATTGTTGCCGGGAAGCTAGAGTAAG
TAGTTCGCCAGTTAATAGTTTGCGCAACGTTGTTGCCATTGCTACAGGCATCGTGGTGTCACGCTCGTCG
TTTGGTATGGCTTCATTCAGCTCCGGTTCCCAACGATCAAGGCGAGTTACATGATCCCCCATGTTGTGCA
AAAAAGCGGTTAGCTCCTTCGGTCCTCCGATCGTTGTCAGAAGTAAGTTGGCCGCAGTGTTATCACTCAT
GGTTATGGCAGCACTGCATAATTCTCTTACTGTCATGCCATCCGTAAGATGCTTTTCTGTGACTGGTGAG
TACTCAACCAAGTCATTCTGAGAATAGTGTATGCGGCGACCGAGTTGCTCTTGCCCGGCGTCAATACGGG
ATAATACCGCGCCACATAGCAGAACTTTAAAAGTGCTCATCATTGGAAAACGTTCTTCGGGGCGAAAACT
CTCAAGGATCTTACCGCTGTTGAGATCCAGTTCGATGTAACCCACTCGTGCACCCAACTGATCTTCAGCA
TCTTTTACTTTCACCAGCGTTTCTGGGTGAGCAAAAACAGGAAGGCAAAATGCCGCAAAAAAGGGAATAA
GGGCGACACGGAAATGTTGAATACTCATACTCTTCCTTTTTCAATATTATTGAAGCATTTATCAGGGTTA
TTGTCTCATGAGCGGATACATATTTGAATGTATTTAGAAAAATAAACAAATAGGGGTTCCGCGCACATTT
CCCCGAAAAGTGCCACCTGACGTCGACGGATCGGGAGATCTCCCGATCCCCTATGGTGCACTCTCAGTAC
AATCTGCTCTGATGCCGCATAGTTAAGCCAGTATCTGCTCCCTG
Features (pLannotate 1.2.2; 23 found; start..end, strand, type, name):
    145..524     +  enhancer       CMV enhancer: human cytomegalovirus immediate early enhancer
    525..728     +  promoter       CMV promoter: human cytomegalovirus (CMV) immediate early promoter
    724..757     +  LTR            5' LTR (truncated) (fragment): truncated 5' long terminal repeat (LTR) from HIV-1
    773..791     +  promoter       T7 promoter: promoter for bacteriophage T7 RNA polymerase
    830..1519    +  CDS            mTurquoise2: mTurquoise2 is a basic (constitutively fluorescent) cyan fluorescent protein published in 2012, derived from Aequorea victoria. It is reported to be a rapidly-maturing monomer with very low acid sensitivity.
   1523..2026    +  CDS            Nluc: NanoLuc® luciferase human codon-optimized
   2033..2410    +  CDS            H2BC12 (sequence partly withheld): H2B1K_HUMAN - Also known as H2BFT Experimental evidence at protein level: Swiss-Prot protein existence level 1. Has broad antibacterial activity. May contribute to the formation of the functional antimicrobial barrier of the colonic epithelium, and to the bactericidal activity of amniotic fluid. From Homo sapiens (Human).
   2441..2459    -  promoter       SP6 promoter: promoter for bacteriophage SP6 RNA polymerase
   2485..2709    +  polyA_signal   bGH poly(A) signal: bovine growth hormone polyadenylation signal
   2713..2734    +  promoter       SV40 promoter (fragment): SV40 enhancer and early promoter
   2755..3183    +  rep_origin     f1 ori (sequence partly withheld): f1 bacteriophage origin of replication; arrow indicates direction of (+) strand synthesis
   3197..3526    +  promoter       SV40 promoter: SV40 enhancer and early promoter
   3593..4384    +  CDS            neo: KKA2_KLEPN - Also known as kan, nptII. Experimental evidence at protein level: Swiss-Prot protein existence level 1. Resistance to kanamycin, neomycin, paromomycin, ribostamycin, butirosin and gentamicin B. From Klebsiella pneumoniae.
   4408..4566    +  CDS            ble (fragment): BLE_KLEPN - Experimental evidence at protein level: Swiss-Prot protein existence level 1. Binding protein with a strong affinity to the bleomycin family of antibiotics. Binds to CL990; an antimitotic-antibiotic compound. From Klebsiella pneumoniae.
   4561..4682    +  polyA_signal   SV40 poly(A) signal: SV40 polyadenylation signal
   4755..4771    -  protein_bind   lac operator: The lac repressor binds to the lac operator to inhibit transcription in E. coli. This inhibition can be relieved by adding lactose or isopropyl-β-D-thiogalactopyranoside (IPTG). lac repressor encoded by lacI
   4779..4809    -  promoter       lac promoter: promoter for the E. coli lac operon
   4824..4845    -  protein_bind   CAP binding site: CAP binding activates transcription in the presence of cAMP. E. coli catabolite activator protein
   4858..4950    -  CDS            lacI (fragment): lac repressor; lacI; The lac repressor binds to the lac operator to inhibit transcription in E. coli. This inhibition can be relieved by adding lactose or isopropyl-β-D-thiogalactopyranoside (IPTG).
   5133..5721    -  rep_origin     ori: high-copy-number ColE1/pMB1/pBR322/pUC origin of replication
   5892..6752    -  CDS            AmpR: β-lactamase; bla; confers resistance to ampicillin, carbenicillin, and related antibiotics
   6753..6857    -  promoter       AmpR promoter: bla
   6916..6968    -  misc_feature   bom (fragment): basis of mobility region from pBR322
