[The description below was written by a language model from this plasmid's Addgene catalogue record and pLannotate feature annotations shown in this document.]
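Description:
CeNL-H2B_pcDNA3 is a mammalian expression plasmid built on the pcDNA3 backbone that encodes a cyan-emitting bright luminescent protein (CeNL, cyan enhanced Nano-lantern) fused to histone H2B. It is propagated in E. coli through a high-copy ColE1/pUC-type origin with ampicillin selection (AmpR under its own bla promoter), and it also carries an f1 origin. For selection in mammalian cells, an SV40 early promoter drives the neo gene, followed by an SV40 polyadenylation signal, allowing G418 selection of stable transfectants. Short annotated fragments such as the lac promoter/operator region, a ble fragment, a bom fragment and a truncated HIV-1 LTR match are backbone remnants or incidental annotation hits rather than functional payload.

The expression cassette runs from the CMV immediate-early enhancer and promoter to the bovine growth hormone polyadenylation signal, with flanking T7 and SP6 phage promoters typical of pcDNA3. The annotated sequence places three coding segments in series: the cyan fluorescent protein mTurquoise2, then human codon-optimised NanoLuc luciferase, then a human histone H2B coding sequence at the C terminus. The insert is recorded as cloned between BamHI and EcoRI sites. In this type of design, energy from the NanoLuc luciferase reaction is transferred to the adjacent fluorescent protein, so light is emitted with the acceptor's cyan colour and without excitation illumination. The H2B moiety would be expected to direct the probe to chromatin, labelling nuclei. The construct is one of five colour variants of bright luminescent proteins developed for real-time multicolour bioluminescence imaging in living cells.
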