Addgene plasmid #89511: CeNL-H2B_pcDNA3
Purpose: Cyan color variant of bright luminescent protein, fused to histone 2B
Depositing lab: Takeharu Nagai. Depositing organization: The University of Osaka. Publication: Five colour variants of bright luminescent protein for real-time multicolour bioimaging. Suzuki K, Kimura T, Shinoda H, Bai G, Daniels MJ, Arai Y, Nakano M, Nagai T. Nat Commun. 2016 Dec 14;7:13718. doi: 10.1038/ncomms13718. PubMed 27966527.
Backbone
  Vector backbone: pcDNA3
  Backbone manufacturer: Invitrogen
  Backbone size w/o insert (bp): 5400
  Vector type: Mammalian Expression
  Selectable markers: Neomycin (select with G418)
Growth in bacteria
  Bacterial resistance: Ampicillin, 100 μg/mL
  Growth temperature: 37°C
  Growth strain: DH5alpha
  Copy number: High Copy
Gene/Insert
  Gene/Insert name: CeNL
  Species: Synthetic
  GenBank ID: LC128714
  Promoter: CMV
  Tag / fusion protein: histone 2B (C terminal on insert)
  Cloning method: Restriction Enzyme; 5′ cloning site BamHI (not destroyed); 3′ cloning site EcoRI (not destroyed)
  Sequencing primers: 5′ CMV-F; 3′ BGHrev
Terms and licenses: Academic/Nonprofit Terms; Industry Terms: Not Available to Industry
Depositor comments: Derived from NanoLuc luciferase
How to cite: CeNL-H2B_pcDNA3 was a gift from Takeharu Nagai (Addgene plasmid # 89511 ; http://n2t.net/addgene:89511 ; RRID:Addgene_89511)
