>Addgene plasmid #89511 | CeNL-H2B_pcDNA3 | depositor partial sequence | sequence record 173451 | CeNL moiety
ATGGTGAGCAAGGGCGAGGAGCTGTTCACCGGGGTGGTGCCCATCCTGGTCGAGCTGGACGGCGACGTAA
ACGGCCACAAGTTCAGCGTGTCCGGCGAGGGCGAGGGCGATGCCACCTACGGCAAGCTGACCCTGAAGTT
CATCTGCACCACCGGCAAGCTGCCCGTGCCCTGGCCCACCCTCGTGACCACCCTGTCCTGGGGCGTGCAG
TGCTTCGCCCGCTACCCCGACCACATGAAGCAGCACGACTTCTTCAAGTCCGCCATGCCCGAAGGCTACG
TCCAGGAGCGCACCATCTTCTTCAAGGACGACGGCAACTACAAGACCCGCGCCGAGGTGAAGTTCGAGGG
CGACACCCTGGTGAACCGCATCGAGCTGAAGGGCATCGACTTCAAGGAGGACGGCAACATCCTGGGGCAC
AAGCTGGAGTACAACTACTTTAGCGACAACGTCTATATCACCGCCGACAAGCAGAAGAACGGCATCAAGG
CCAACTTCAAGATCCGCCACAACATCGAGGACGGCGGCGTGCAGCTCGCCGACCACTACCAGCAGAACAC
CCCCATCGGCGACGGCCCCGTGCTGCTGCCCGACAACCACTACCTGAGCACCCAGTCCAAGCTGAGCAAA
GACCCCAACGAGAAGCGCGATCACATGGTCCTGCTGGAGTTCGTGACCGCCGCCGGGTTGCATACACTCG
AAGATTTCGTTGGGGACTGGCGACAGACAGCCGGCTACAACCTGGACCAAGTCCTTGAACAGGGAGGTGT
GTCCAGTTTGTTTCAGAATCTCGGGGTGTCCGTAACTCCGATCCAAAGGATTGTCCTGAGCGGTGAAAAT
GGGCTGAAGATCGACATCCATGTCATCATCCCGTATGAAGGTCTGAGCGGCGACCAAATGGGCCAGATCG
AAAAAATTTTTAAGGTGGTGTACCCTGTGGATGATCATCACTTTAAGGTGATCCTGCACTATGGCACACT
GGTAATCGACGGGGTTACGCCGAACATGATCGACTATTTCGGACGGCCGTATGAAGGCATCGCCGTGTTC
GACGGCAAAAAGATCACTGTAACAGGGACCCTGTGGAACGGCAACAAAATTATCGACGAGCGCCTGATCA
ACCCCGACGGCTCCCTGCTGTTCCGAGTAACCATCAACGGAGTGACCGGCTGGCGGCTGTGCGAACGCAT
TCTGGCG
